Addgene plasmid #28080: cdkn1a(p21)_L (OZ555)
Depositing lab: Keith Joung. Depositing organization: Massachusetts General Hospital. Publication: Rapid "open-source" engineering of customized zinc-finger nucleases for highly efficient gene modification. Maeder ML, Thibodeau-Beganny S, Osiak A, Wright DA, Anthony RM, Eichtinger M, Jiang T, Foley JE, Winfrey RJ, Townsend JA, Unger-Wallace E, Sander JD, Muller-Lerch F, Fu F, Pearlberg J, Goebel C, Dassie JP, Pruett-Miller SM, Porteus MH, Sgroi DC, Iafrate AJ, Dobbs D, McCray PB, Cathomen T, Voytas DF, Joung JK. Mol Cell. 2008 Jul 25. 31(2):294-301. 10.1016/j.molcel.2008.06.016 PubMed 18657511.
Backbone
  Vector backbone: MG414
  Backbone size w/o insert (bp): 5493
  Vector type: Zebrafish Targeting
Growth in bacteria
  Bacterial resistance: Kanamycin, 50 μg/mL
  Growth temperature: 37°C
  Growth strain: XL1 Blue
  Growth instructions: Requires a bacterial strain such as XL1 Blue, that expresses the lacIq allele of lac repressor
  Copy number: Low Copy
Gene/Insert
  Gene/Insert name: Zinc finger array targeting cdkn1a(p21) (alt name: cyclin-dependent kinase inhibitor 1A)
  Species: D. rerio (zebrafish)
  Insert size (bp): 270
  Entrez Gene: cdkn1a (a.k.a. ci, cip1, p2, p21, si:ch1073-48m5.2, waf, waf1)
  Cloning method: Restriction Enzyme; 5′ cloning site XbaI (not destroyed); 3′ cloning site BamHI (not destroyed)
  Sequencing primers: 5′ OK.61 GGGTAGTACGATGACGGAACCTGTC
Terms and licenses: Academic/Nonprofit Terms; Industry Terms: Not Available to Industry
Depositor comments: This plasmid encodes a zinc finger array targeting half of a target sequence in the zebrafish gene cdkn1a(p21) (see below). Please note that this plasmid does NOT contain the cdkn1a(p21) sequence. Users must order the complementary plasmid cdkn1a(p21)_R (OZ556) [Addgene plasmid 28081] in order to create a zinc finger nuclease (ZFN) pair to introduce targeted mutations into this specific zebrafish gene. Users will also need to clone the zinc finger (ZF) insert of this plasmid into a zinc finger nuclease (ZFN) vector to express a FOKI fusion product. Examples of possible ZFN expression vectors that can be used are: pST1374 (Addgene plasmid 13426), pMLM290 (Addgene plasmid 21872), pMLM292 (Addgene plasmid 21873), pMLM800 (Addgene plasmid 27202) and pMLM802 (Addgene plasmid 27203). This zinc finger array was tested for binding activity to the sequence 5'-GAGTGAACG-3' in a bacterial two hybrid assay, and resulted in 14.32 fold activation. However, this array has not yet been tested for activity as a zinc finger nuclease (i.e. for its ability to induce mutations at the intended locus). Scientists using this zinc finger array in a publication should notify and acknowledge NIH grant number R01 GM088040 in the publication. Other Articles: "Oligomerized pool engineering (OPEN): an 'open-source' protocol for making customized zinc-finger arrays." Maeder ML et al. (Nat Protoc. 2009 Sept 17. 4(10):1471-1501. Pubmed ID: 19798082 "Targeted mutagenesis in zebrafish using customized zinc-finger nucleases." Foley JE et al. (Nat Protoc. 2009 Dec 3. 4(12):1855-1867. Pubmed ID: 20010934
How to cite: cdkn1a(p21)_L (OZ555) was a gift from Keith Joung (Addgene plasmid # 28080 ; http://n2t.net/addgene:28080 ; RRID:Addgene_28080)
