[The description below was written by a language model from this plasmid's Addgene catalogue record.]
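Description:
cdkn1a(p21)_L (OZ555) is a low-copy bacterial plasmid built on the 5.5 kb MG414 backbone and selected with kanamycin. It carries a roughly 270 bp engineered zinc finger array, cloned between XbaI and BamHI sites that both remain intact so the array can be excised again. The record notes that propagation requires a host expressing the lacIq allele of the lac repressor, which suggests lac-controlled expression. However, the promoter, origin of replication and any fusion partner are not stated, and no feature table is provided. The array came from the OPEN (oligomerized pool engineering) selection approach and was designed to recognise a 9 bp "left" half-site within the zebrafish cyclin-dependent kinase inhibitor 1A gene, cdkn1a (p21). The plasmid does not contain any cdkn1a sequence itself, only the DNA-binding domain directed against it.

The construct is a source of a DNA-binding module rather than a finished genome-editing reagent. To make a functional zinc finger nuclease, the array must be subcloned into a separate ZFN expression vector that fuses it to the FokI cleavage domain. It must then be paired with the complementary right half-site array, cdkn1a(p21)_R (OZ556). FokI cuts as a dimer, so both halves need to bind adjacent sites to produce a double-strand break and introduce targeted mutations at the locus in zebrafish. In a bacterial two-hybrid assay, the array gave about 14-fold activation on its intended target site. The depositor states that it had not been tested for nuclease activity, so its ability to induce mutations at the endogenous gene is unconfirmed.
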