>Addgene plasmid #28080 | cdkn1a(p21)_L (OZ555) | depositor partial sequence | sequence record 13294 | Author sequence
TCTAGACCCGGGGAGCGCCCCTTCCAGTGTCGCATTTGCATGCGGAACTTTTCGCGGAGCCACGACCTTA
CCGTGCATACCCGTACTCATACCGGTGAAAAACCGTTTCAGTGTCGGATCTGTATGCGAAATTTCTCCCA
GAAGGCCCACTTGGTGGGGCATCTACGTACGCACACCGGCGAGAAGCCATTCCAATGCCGAATATGCATG
CGCAACTTCAGTCGCGTCGACAACCTGACCCGGCACCTAAAAACCCACCTGAGGGGATCC
