>Addgene plasmid #28080 | cdkn1a(p21)_L (OZ555) | addgene partial sequence | sequence record 34379 | 28080 with OK-61 (5' GGGTAGTACGATGACGGAACCTGTC 3')
AAAATCCAAGCTTTGGCGGCCGCTGACTACAAAGACGATGATGACAAATCTAGACCCGGGGAGCGCCCCT
TCCAGTGTCGCATTTGCATGCGGAACTTTTCGCGGAGCCACGACCTTACCGTGCATACCCGTACTCATAC
CGGTGAAAAACCGTTTCAGTGTCGGATCTGTATGCGAAATTTCTCCCAGAAGGCCCACTTGGTGGGGCAT
CTACGTACGCACACCGGCGAGAAGCCATTCCAATGCCGAATATGCATGCGCAACTTCAGTCGCGTCGACA
ACCTGACCCGGCACCTAAAAACCCACCTGAGGGGATCCTCTGCACAGTAGTAACTAGAGACTAGAAAAAG
GCCGACAAGTCCCGCTCCGCTGAAGATCCTGGCGTAATAGCGAAGAGGCCCGCACCGATCGCCCTTCCCA
ACAGTTGCGCAGCCTGAATGGCGAATGGG
[124 nt withheld, positions 450-573]
C
[91 nt withheld, positions 575-665]
A
[49 nt withheld, positions 667-715]
CCTTTGACGTTGGAGTCCACGTTCTTTAATAGTGGACTCTTGTTC
